Addgene plasmid #162971: C413-E19: attB4-mPol2p>-attB1r
Purpose: Gateway attB4/attB1r entry clone for mammalian expression using the human EF1alpha promoter
Depositing lab: Dominic Esposito. Depositing organization: National Cancer Institute (NCI). Publication: Combinatorial assembly of clone libraries using site-specific recombination. Wall VE, Garvey LA, Mehalko JL, Procter LV, Esposito D. Methods Mol Biol. 2014;1116:193-208. doi: 10.1007/978-1-62703-764-8_14. PubMed 24395366.
Backbone
  Vector backbone: pDonr231
  Vector type: Synthetic Biology
Growth in bacteria
  Bacterial resistance: Kanamycin, 50 μg/mL
  Growth temperature: 37°C
  Growth strain: DH5alpha
  Copy number: High Copy
Gene/Insert
  Gene/Insert name: murine RNA polymerase 2 promoter
  Species: M. musculus (mouse)
  Cloning method: Gateway Cloning
Terms and licenses: Academic/Nonprofit Terms; Industry Terms: Not Available to Industry
How to cite: C413-E19: attB4-mPol2p>-attB1r was a gift from Dominic Esposito (Addgene plasmid # 162971 ; http://n2t.net/addgene:162971 ; RRID:Addgene_162971)
