[The description below was written by a language model from this plasmid's Addgene catalogue record and pLannotate feature annotations shown in this document.]
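Description:
C413-E19: attB4-mPol2p>-attB1r is a small (about 3.4 kb) Gateway entry clone built on the pDonr231 backbone and intended as a promoter module for multisite (combinatorial) Gateway assembly of mammalian expression constructs. It is maintained in E. coli as a high-copy plasmid through a ColE1/pUC-type origin and is selected with kanamycin via an aph(3')-Ia (KanR) gene. The rrnB T1 and T2 terminators lie upstream of the recombination cassette, where they typically insulate the insert from read-through transcription originating in the backbone. A T7 promoter sits just downstream of the cassette. Short lacZα and lacI fragments are also annotated and appear to be backbone remnants rather than functional genes.

The insert is recorded as the murine RNA polymerase II promoter (M. musculus), introduced by Gateway cloning. The promoter itself is not annotated in the feature table, but it presumably occupies the roughly 700 bp unannotated interval between the two recombination sites. These sites are annotated as an attL-type fragment overlapping an attB4 core on one side and an attR-type site on the other, consistent with the attL4/attR1 arrangement expected when an attB4/attB1r-flanked fragment is recombined into a donor vector. In an LR reaction, these sites place the promoter immediately upstream of a gene carried in a compatible attL1-flanked entry clone, within a destination vector. The catalogue record is internally inconsistent: the purpose field describes the human EF1alpha promoter, whereas the plasmid name and insert fields specify the mouse Pol II promoter. Users should confirm the promoter identity against the sequence.
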