Features (pLannotate 1.2.2; 10 found; start..end, strand, type, name):
     18..54      -  CDS            lacZα (fragment): LacZα fragment of β-galactosidase; lacZ fragment
     93..178     +  protein_bind   attL1 (fragment): mutant version of attL; recombination site for the Gateway® LR reaction LR Clonase™
    169..189     +  protein_bind   attB4: mutant version of attB; core recombination site for the Gateway® BP reaction BP Clonase™
    903..1026    +  protein_bind   attR6: mutant version of attR; recombination site for the Gateway® LR reaction LR Clonase™
   1099..1117    -  promoter       T7 promoter: promoter for bacteriophage T7 RNA polymerase
   1251..2060    +  CDS            KanR: aminoglycoside phosphotransferase; aph(3')-Ia; confers resistance to kanamycin in bacteria or G418 (Geneticin®) in eukaryotes
   2207..2795    +  rep_origin     ori: high-copy-number ColE1/pMB1/pBR322/pUC origin of replication
   2978..3070    +  CDS            lacI (fragment): lac repressor; lacI; The lac repressor binds to the lac operator to inhibit transcription in E. coli. This inhibition can be relieved by adding lactose or isopropyl-β-D-thiogalactopyranoside (IPTG).
   3125..3152    -  terminator     rrnB T2 terminator: transcription terminator T2 from the E. coli rrnB gene
   3284..3327    +  terminator     rrnB T1 terminator: Escherichia coli rrnB; transcription terminator T1 from the E. coli rrnB gene
>Addgene plasmid #162971 | C413-E19: attB4-mPol2p>-attB1r | addgene full sequence | sequence record 330605 | Addgene NGS Result
TTAACGCTAGCATGGATGTTTTCCCAGTCACGACGTTGTAAAACGACGGCCAGTCTTAAGCTCGGGCCCG
AGTTAACGCTACCATGGAGCTCCAAATAATGATTTTATTTTGACTGATAGTGACCTGTTCGTTGCAACAA
ATTGATAAGCAATGCTTTTTTATAATGCCAACTTTGTATAGAAAAGTTGGCAAGCTTGGGCTTGAACATC
GAGCGCCAGGGCTCCGTAAAGCTACTAGAGCACAGGCGGTGCCCCAACGTCCTGGGGCCTCTCCACTAAT
AACGGCTACTTCCAATTGATTGGACGCGCCATCTTGCCTGCCTTATGCATATTCAGCGGTGAACTGAATA
TTCATGAACGAGGCCCGTCCCGTCCCTCCCTCCTTCCCCCCACCCCCGGAACCCGCTCCGGAGGACCCGA
AGGGCCCCGCCTTCATTACCGATGCGTAGGACAAACCATTTTCCCGATGTGTGTGGGGGGATACTAATGA
GAGACTTTAGCTGAAAATGAGCCTGAACTCCGAAGCTGAGTAAAAATGGCCTAACTTTATCCTCCGTTCT
GTAAGTCCTCGGTTTGAGTGCACGGGAAACCCGAAAGGAGGACGACAGGACCAGGAACATTCTCCTCCTC
CTGTCGCGTCAGAAAGAACACCCAACCAGGGAGCCGGAGCCCTAGCGTCAACAACTCCGCCGCGCGCGCT
CCGTGTAGGCCGGTGCGGGCGGCCCCGTAGCGCAAGGGAGGGCGGGAAAGGAAGGGGCGGGACACAAGGG
CGAATCTATAAAGGGCGTCACTCAGCCAGTTCTCTCCTCAGAAGCGCCGAGAGCGCGACCGGGACGGTTG
GAGAAGAAGGTGGCTCCCGGAAGGGGGAGAGACAAACTGCCGTAACCTCTGCCGTTCAGGATCAACTTTG
TACAAAAAAGTTGAACGAGAAACGTAAAATGATATAAATATCAATATATTAAATTAGATTTTGCATAAAA
AACAGACTACATAATACTGTAAAACACAACATATGCAGTCACTATGAACCAACTACTTAGATGGTATTAG
TGACCTGTAGAATTCGAGCTCTAGAGCTGCAGGGCGGCCGCGATATCCCCTATAGTGAGTCGTATTACAT
GGTCATAGCTGTTTCCTGGCAGCTCTGGCCCGTGTCTCAAAATCTCTGATGTTACATTGCACAAGATAAA
AATATATCATCATGAACAATAAAACTGTCTGCTTACATAAACAGTAATACAAGGGGTGTTATGAGCCATA
TTCAACGGGAAACGTCGAGGCCGCGATTAAATTCCAACATGGATGCTGATTTATATGGGTATAAATGGGC
TCGCGATAATGTCGGGCAATCAGGTGCGACAATCTATCGCTTGTATGGGAAGCCCGATGCGCCAGAGTTG
TTTCTGAAACATGGCAAAGGTAGCGTTGCCAATGATGTTACAGATGAGATGGTCAGACTAAACTGGCTGA
CGGAATTTATGCCTCTTCCGACCATCAAGCATTTTATCCGTACTCCTGATGATGCATGGTTACTCACCAC
TGCGATCCCCGGAAAAACAGCATTCCAGGTATTAGAAGAATATCCTGATTCAGGTGAAAATATTGTTGAT
GCGCTGGCAGTGTTCCTGCGCCGGTTGCATTCGATTCCTGTTTGTAATTGTCCTTTTAACAGCGATCGCG
TATTTCGTCTCGCTCAGGCGCAATCACGAATGAATAACGGTTTGGTTGATGCGAGTGATTTTGATGACGA
GCGTAATGGCTGGCCTGTTGAACAAGTCTGGAAAGAAATGCATAAACTTTTGCCATTCTCACCGGATTCA
GTCGTCACTCATGGTGATTTCTCACTTGATAACCTTATTTTTGACGAGGGGAAATTAATAGGTTGTATTG
ATGTTGGACGAGTCGGAATCGCAGACCGATACCAGGATCTTGCCATCCTATGGAACTGCCTCGGTGAGTT
TTCTCCTTCATTACAGAAACGGCTTTTTCAAAAATATGGTATTGATAATCCTGATATGAATAAATTGCAG
TTTCATTTGATGCTCGATGAGTTTTTCTAATCAGAATTGGTTAATTGGTTGTAACACTGGCAGAGCATTA
CGCTGACTTGACGGGACGGCGCAAGCTCATGACCAAAATCCCTTAACGTGAGTTACGCGTCGTTCCACTG
AGCGTCAGACCCCGTAGAAAAGATCAAAGGATCTTCTTGAGATCCTTTTTTTCTGCGCGTAATCTGCTGC
TTGCAAACAAAAAAACCACCGCTACCAGCGGTGGTTTGTTTGCCGGATCAAGAGCTACCAACTCTTTTTC
CGAAGGTAACTGGCTTCAGCAGAGCGCAGATACCAAATACTGTTCTTCTAGTGTAGCCGTAGTTAGGCCA
CCACTTCAAGAACTCTGTAGCACCGCCTACATACCTCGCTCTGCTAATCCTGTTACCAGTGGCTGCTGCC
AGTGGCGATAAGTCGTGTCTTACCGGGTTGGACTCAAGACGATAGTTACCGGATAAGGCGCAGCGGTCGG
GCTGAACGGGGGGTTCGTGCACACAGCCCAGCTTGGAGCGAACGACCTACACCGAACTGAGATACCTACA
GCGTGAGCTATGAGAAAGCGCCACGCTTCCCGAAGGGAGAAAGGCGGACAGGTATCCGGTAAGCGGCAGG
GTCGGAACAGGAGAGCGCACGAGGGAGCTTCCAGGGGGAAACGCCTGGTATCTTTATAGTCCTGTCGGGT
TTCGCCACCTCTGACTTGAGCGTCGATTTTTGTGATGCTCGTCAGGGGGGCGGAGCCTATGGAAAAACGC
CAGCAACGCGGCCTTTTTACGGTTCCTGGCCTTTTGCTGGCCTTTTGCTCACATGTTCTTTCCTGCGTTA
TCCCCTGATTCTGTGGATAACCGTATTACCGCCTTTGAGTGAGCTGATACCGCTCGCCGCAGCCGAACGA
CCGAGCGCAGCGAGTCAGTGAGCGAGGAAGCGGAAGAGCGCCCAATACGCAAACCGCCTCTCCCCGCGCG
TTGGCCGATTCATTAATGCAGCTGGCACGACAGGTTTCCCGACTGGAAAGCGGGCAGTGAGCGCAACGCA
ATTAATACGCGTACCGCTAGCCAGGAAGAGTTTGTAGAAACGCAAAAAGGCCATCCGTCAGGATGGCCTT
CTGCTTAGTTTGATGCCTGGCAGTTTATGGCGGGCGTCCTGCCCGCCACCCTCCGGGCCGTTGCTTCACA
ACGTTCAAATCCGCTCCCGGCGGATTTGTCCTACTCAGGAGAGCGTTCACCGACAAACAACAGATAAAAC
GAAAGGCCCAGTCTTCCGACTGAGCCTTTCGTTTTATTTGATGCCTGGCAGTTCCCTACTCTCGCG
